Addgene plasmid #43125: I-GGAG
Depositing lab: Chad Cowan & Kiran Musunuru. Depositing organization: Harvard University. Publication: A TALEN Genome-Editing System for Generating Human Stem Cell-Based Disease Models. Ding Q, Lee YK, Schaefer EA, Peters DT, Veres A, Kim K, Kuperwasser N, Motola DL, Meissner TB, Hendriks WT, Trevisan M, Gupta RM, Moisan A, Banks E, Friesen M, Schinzel RT, Xia F, Tang A, Xia Y, Figueroa E, Wann A, Ahfeldt T, Daheron L, Zhang F, Rubin LL, Peng LF, Chung RT, Musunuru K, Cowan CA. Cell Stem Cell. 2012 Dec 12. pii: S1934-5909(12)00645-5. doi: 10.1016/j.stem.2012.11.011. PubMed 23246482.
Backbone
  Vector backbone: pCRII-TOPO
  Backbone manufacturer: Invitrogen
  Backbone size w/o insert (bp): 3973
  Vector type: Bacterial Cloning
Growth in bacteria
  Bacterial resistance: Ampicillin and Kanamycin, 100 & 50 μg/mL
  Growth temperature: 37°C
  Growth strain: Top10
  Copy number: High Copy
Gene/Insert
  Gene/Insert name: I-GGAG
  Species: Synthetic
  Insert size (bp): 424
  Cloning method: TOPO Cloning
  Sequencing primers: 5′ T7; 3′ M13-rev
Terms and licenses: Academic/Nonprofit Terms; Industry Terms: Not Available to Industry
How to cite: I-GGAG was a gift from Chad Cowan & Kiran Musunuru (Addgene plasmid # 43125 ; http://n2t.net/addgene:43125 ; RRID:Addgene_43125)
