[The description below was written by a language model from this plasmid's Addgene catalogue record.]
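Description:
I-GGAG is a bacterial cloning plasmid built on the commercial pCRII-TOPO backbone (about 4.0 kb without insert), into which a 424 bp synthetic insert was placed by TOPO cloning. It is a high-copy plasmid propagated in E. coli and carries both ampicillin and kanamycin resistance, so either or both drugs can be used for selection. No feature table is provided. The use of T7 and M13-reverse as the sequencing primers shows that these priming sites flank the insert, as is standard for the cloning site of this backbone. The vector is designed for storing and amplifying DNA fragments, not for expression in eukaryotic cells.

The record describes the insert only by its name and as synthetic, and does not spell out its composition. The plasmid was deposited in connection with a TALEN genome-editing system developed for generating human stem cell-based disease models, so it is most plausibly one member of a library of pre-assembled TAL effector repeat modules used to build custom TALEN DNA-binding arrays. Under that reading, "GGAG" would denote the four target bases recognised by the repeats in this fragment, and "I" would indicate its position or series in the assembly scheme. The insert size is broadly consistent with about four TAL repeats of roughly 100 bp each. This interpretation is inferred from the name, size and associated publication rather than stated in the catalogue fields. In practice, the plasmid would serve as a source of the module for excision or amplification and then ligation with other modules into a TALEN expression vector.
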