>Addgene plasmid #43125 | I-GGAG | depositor partial sequence | sequence record 58390 | I-GGAG sequence 424 bps
CGTCTCCTGACCCCAGAGCAGGTCGTGGCAATCGCGAGCAATAACGGCGGAAAACAGGCTTTGGAAACGG
TGCAGAGGCTCCTTCCAGTGCTGTGCCAAGCGCACGGACTCACCCCAGAGCAGGTCGTGGCAATCGCGAG
CAATAACGGCGGAAAACAGGCTTTGGAAACGGTGCAGAGGCTCCTTCCAGTGCTGTGCCAAGCGCACGGC
CTCACCCCAGAGCAGGTCGTGGCAATCGCCTCCAACATTGGCGGGAAACAGGCACTCGAGACTGTCCAGC
GCCTGCTTCCCGTGCTGTGCCAAGCGCACGGATTAACCCCAGAGCAGGTCGTGGCAATCGCGAGCAATAA
CGGCGGAAAACAGGCTTTGGAAACGGTGCAGAGGCTCCTTCCAGTGCTGTGCCAAGCGCACGGCTTAAGA
GACG
