>Addgene plasmid #43125 | I-GGAG | addgene partial sequence | sequence record 60316 | M13-F20 5'-TGTAAAACGACGGCCAGT-3'
CTATAGGGCGAATTGGGCCCTCTAGATGCATGCTCGAGCGGCCGCCAGTGTGATGGATATCTGCAGAATT
CGCCCTTATATAGATGCCGTCCTAGCGCGTCTCCTGACCCCAGAGCAGGTCGTGGCAATCGCGAGCAATA
ACGGCGGAAAACAGGCTTTGGAAACGGTGCAGAGGCTCCTTCCAGTGCTGTGCCAAGCGCACGGACTCAC
CCCAGAGCAGGTCGTGGCAATCGCGAGCAATAACGGCGGAAAACAGGCTTTGGAAACGGTGCAGAGGCTC
CTTCCAGTGCTGTGCCAAGCGCACGGCCTCACCCCAGAGCAGGTCGTGGCAATCGCCTCCAACATTGGCG
GGAAACAGGCACTCGAGACTGTCCAGCGCCTGCTTCCCGTGCTGTGCCAAGCGCACGGATTAACCCCAGA
GCAGGTCGTGGCAATCGCGAGCAATAACGGCGGAAAACAGGCTTTGGAAACGGTGCAGAGGCTCCTTCCA
GTGCTGTGCCAAGCGCACGGCTTAAGAGACGTGGGCACAGGAAAGATACTTAAGGGCGAATTCCAGCACA
CTGGCGGCCGTTACTAGTGGATCCGAGCTCGGTACCAAGCTTGGCGTAATCATGGTCATAGCTGTTTCCT
GTGTGAAATTGTTATCCGCTCACAATTCCACACAACATACGAGCCGGAAGCATAAAGTGTAAAGCCTGGG
GTGCCTAATGAGTGAGCTAACTCACATTAATTGCGTTGCGCTCACTGCCCGCTTTCCAGTCGGGAAACCT
GTCGTGCCAGCTGCATTAATGAATCGGCCAACGCGCGGGGAGAGGCGGTTTGCGTATTGGGCGCTCTTCC
GCTTCCTCGCTCACTGACTCGCTGCGCTCGGTCGTTCGGCTGCGGCGAGCGGTATCAGCTCACTCAAAGG
CGGTAATACGGTTATCCACAGAATCAGGGGATAACGCAG
